>Addgene plasmid #116277 | pHAGE-EGFR-L861R | addgene full sequence | sequence record 250619 | Addgene NGS Result
TTCATAATGATAGTAGGAGGCTTGGTAGGTTTAAGAATAGTTTTTGCTGTACTTTCTATAGTGAATAGAG
TTAGGCAGGGATATTCACCATTATCGTTTCAGACCCACCTCCCAACCCCGAGGGGACCCGACAGGCCCGA
AGGAATAGAAGAAGAAGGTGGAGAGAGAGACAGAGACAGATCCATTCGATTAGTGAACGGATCTCGACGG
TATCGCCGAATTCACAAATGGCAGTATTCATCCACAATTTTAAAAGAAAAGGGGGGATTGGGGGGTACAG
TGCAGGGGAAAGAATAGTAGACATAATAGCAACAGACATACAAACTAAAGAATTACAAAAACAAATTACA
AAAATTCAAAATTTTCGGGTTTATTACAGGGACAGCAGAGATCCAGTTTGGACTAGTCGTGAGGCTCCGG
TGCCCGTCAGTGGGCAGAGCGCACATCGCCCACAGTCCCCGAGAAGTTGGGGGGAGGGGTCGGCAATTGA
ACCGGTGCCTAGAGAAGGTGGCGCGGGGTAAACTGGGAAAGTGATGTCGTGTACTGGCTCCGCCTTTTTC
CCGAGGGTGGGGGAGAACCGTATATAAGTGCAGTAGTCGCCGTGAACGTTCTTTTTCGCAACGGGTTTGC
CGCCAGAACACAGGTAAGTGCCGTGTGTGGTTCCCGCGGGCCTGGCCTCTTTACGGGTTATGGCCCTTGC
GTGCCTTGAATTACTTCCACCTGGCTGCAGTACGTGATTCTTGATCCCGAGCTTCGGGTTGGAAGTGGGT
GGGAGAGTTCGAGGCCTTGCGCTTAAGGAGCCCCTTCGCCTCGTGCTTGAGTTGAGGCCTGGCCTGGGCG
CTGGGGCCGCCGCGTGCGAATCTGGTGGCACCTTCGCGCCTGTCTCGCTGCTTTCGATAAGTCTCTAGCC
ATTTAAAATTTTTGATGACCTGCTGCGACGCTTTTTTTCTGGCAAGATAGTCTTGTAAATGCGGGCCAAG
ATCTGCACACTGGTATTTCGGTTTTTGGGGCCGCGGGCGGCGACGGGGCCCGTGCGTCCCAGCGCACATG
TTCGGCGAGGCGGGGCCTGCGAGCGCGGCCACCGAGAATCGGACGGGGGTAGTCTCAAGCTGGCCGGCCT
GCTCTGGTGCCTGGCCTCGCGCCGCCGTGTATCGCCCCGCCCTGGGCGGCAAGGCTGGCCCGGTCGGCAC
CAGTTGCGTGAGCGGAAAGATGGCCGCTTCCCGGCCCTGCTGCAGGGAGCTCAAAATGGAGGACGCGGCG
CTCGGGAGAGCGGGCGGGTGAGTCACCCACACAAAGGAAAAGGGCCTTTCCGTCCTCAGCCGTCGCTTCA
TGTGACTCCACGGAGTACCGGGCGCCGTCCAGGCACCTCGATTAGTTCTCGAGCTTTTGGAGTACGTCGT
CTTTAGGTTGGGGGGAGGGGTTTTATGCGATGGAGTTTCCCCACACTGAGTGGGTGGAGACTGAAGTTAG
GCCAGCTTGGCACTTGATGTAATTCTCCTTGGAATTTGCCCTTTTTGAGTTTGGATCTTGGTTCATTCTC
AAGCCTCAGACAGTGGTTCAAAGTTTTTTTCTTCCATTTCAGGTGTCGTGAAGCGGCCCTGCAGATATCA
ACAAGTTTGTACAAAAAAGCAGGCACCATGCGACCCTCCGGGACGGCCGGGGCAGCGCTCCTGGCGCTGC
TGGCTGCGCTCTGCCCGGCGAGTCGGGCTCTGGAGGAAAAGAAAGTTTGCCAAGGCACGAGTAACAAGCT
CACGCAGTTGGGCACTTTTGAAGATCATTTTCTCAGCCTCCAGAGGATGTTCAATAACTGTGAGGTGGTC
CTTGGGAATTTGGAAATTACCTATGTGCAGAGGAATTATGATCTTTCCTTCTTAAAGACCATCCAGGAGG
TGGCTGGTTATGTCCTCATTGCCCTCAACACAGTGGAGCGAATTCCTTTGGAAAACCTGCAGATCATCAG
AGGAAATATGTACTACGAAAATTCCTATGCCTTAGCAGTCTTATCTAACTATGATGCAAATAAAACCGGA
CTGAAGGAGCTGCCCATGAGAAATTTACAGGAAATCCTGCATGGCGCCGTGCGGTTCAGCAACAACCCTG
CCCTGTGCAACGTGGAGAGCATCCAGTGGCGGGACATAGTCAGCAGTGACTTTCTCAGCAACATGTCGAT
GGACTTCCAGAACCACCTGGGCAGCTGCCAAAAGTGTGATCCAAGCTGTCCCAATGGGAGCTGCTGGGGT
GCAGGAGAGGAGAACTGCCAGAAACTGACCAAAATCATCTGTGCCCAGCAGTGCTCCGGGCGCTGCCGTG
GCAAGTCCCCCAGTGACTGCTGCCACAACCAGTGTGCTGCAGGCTGCACAGGCCCCCGGGAGAGCGACTG
CCTGGTCTGCCGCAAATTCCGAGACGAAGCCACGTGCAAGGACACCTGCCCCCCACTCATGCTCTACAAC
CCCACCACGTACCAGATGGATGTGAACCCCGAGGGCAAATACAGCTTTGGTGCCACCTGCGTGAAGAAGT
GTCCCCGTAATTATGTGGTGACAGATCACGGCTCGTGCGTCCGAGCCTGTGGGGCCGACAGCTATGAGAT
GGAGGAAGACGGCGTCCGCAAGTGTAAGAAGTGCGAAGGGCCTTGCCGCAAAGTGTGTAACGGAATAGGT
ATTGGTGAATTTAAAGACTCACTCTCCATAAATGCTACGAATATTAAACACTTCAAAAACTGCACCTCCA
TCAGTGGCGATCTCCACATCCTGCCGGTGGCATTTAGGGGTGACTCCTTCACACATACTCCTCCTCTGGA
TCCACAGGAACTGGATATTCTGAAAACCGTAAAGGAAATCACAGGGTTTTTGCTGATTCAGGCTTGGCCT
GAAAACAGGACGGACCTCCATGCCTTTGAGAACCTAGAAATCATACGCGGCAGGACCAAGCAACATGGTC
AGTTTTCTCTTGCAGTCGTCAGCCTGAACATAACATCCTTGGGATTACGCTCCCTCAAGGAGATAAGTGA
TGGAGATGTGATAATTTCAGGAAACAAAAATTTGTGCTATGCAAATACAATAAACTGGAAAAAACTGTTT
GGGACCTCCGGTCAGAAAACCAAAATTATAAGCAACAGAGGTGAAAACAGCTGCAAGGCCACAGGCCAGG
TCTGCCATGCCTTGTGCTCCCCCGAGGGCTGCTGGGGCCCGGAGCCCAGGGACTGCGTCTCTTGCCGGAA
TGTCAGCCGAGGCAGGGAATGCGTGGACAAGTGCAACCTTCTGGAGGGTGAGCCAAGGGAGTTTGTGGAG
AACTCTGAGTGCATACAGTGCCACCCAGAGTGCCTGCCTCAGGCCATGAACATCACCTGCACAGGACGGG
GACCAGACAACTGTATCCAGTGTGCCCACTACATTGACGGCCCCCACTGCGTCAAGACCTGCCCGGCAGG
AGTCATGGGAGAAAACAACACCCTGGTCTGGAAGTACGCAGACGACGGCCATGTGTGCCACCTGTGCCAT
CCAAACTGCACCTACGGATGCACTGGGCCAGGTCTTGAAGGCTGTCCAACGAATGGGCCTAAGATCCCGT
CCATCGCCACTGGGATGGTGGGGGCCCTCCTCTTGCTGCTGGTGGTGGCCCTGGGGATCGGCCTCTTCAT
GCGAAGGCGCCACATCGTTCGGAAGCGCACGCTGCGGAGGCTGCTGCAGGAGAGGGAGCTTGTGGAGCCT
CTTACACCCAGTGGAGAAGCTCCCAACCAAGCTCTCTTGAGGATCTTGAAGGAAACTGAATTCAAAAAGA
TCAAAGTGCTGGGCTCCGGTGCGTTCGGCACGGTGTATAAGGGACTCTGGATCCCAGAAGGTGAGAAAGT
TAAAATTCCCGTCGCTATCAAGGAATTAAGAGAAGCAACATCTCCGAAAGCCAACAAGGAAATCCTCGAT
GAAGCCTACGTGATGGCCAGCGTGGACAACCCCCACGTGTGCCGCCTGCTGGGCATCTGCCTCACCTCCA
CCGTGCAGCTCATCACGCAGCTCATGCCCTTCGGCTGCCTCCTGGACTATGTCCGGGAACACAAAGACAA
TATTGGCTCCCAGTACCTGCTCAACTGGTGTGTGCAGATCGCAAAGGGCATGAACTACTTGGAGGACCGT
CGCTTGGTGCACCGCGACCTGGCAGCCAGGAACGTACTGGTGAAAACACCGCAGCATGTCAAGATCACAG
ATTTTGGGCTGGCCAAACGGCTGGGTGCGGAAGAGAAAGAATACCATGCAGAAGGAGGCAAAGTGCCTAT
CAAGTGGATGGCATTGGAATCAATTTTACACAGAATCTATACCCACCAGAGTGATGTCTGGAGCTACGGG
GTGACCGTTTGGGAGTTGATGACCTTTGGATCCAAGCCATATGACGGAATCCCTGCCAGCGAGATCTCCT
CCATCCTGGAGAAAGGAGAACGCCTCCCTCAGCCACCCATATGTACCATCGATGTCTACATGATCATGGT
CAAGTGCTGGATGATAGACGCAGATAGTCGCCCAAAGTTCCGTGAGTTGATCATCGAATTCTCCAAAATG
GCCCGAGACCCCCAGCGCTACCTTGTCATTCAGGGGGATGAAAGAATGCATTTGCCAAGTCCTACAGACT
CCAACTTCTACCGTGCCCTGATGGATGAAGAAGACATGGACGACGTGGTGGATGCCGACGAGTACCTCAT
CCCACAGCAGGGCTTCTTCAGCAGCCCCTCCACGTCACGGACTCCCCTCCTGAGCTCTCTGAGTGCAACC
AGCAACAATTCCACCGTGGCTTGCATTGATAGAAATGGGCTGCAAAGCTGTCCCATCAAGGAAGACAGCT
TCTTGCAGCGATACAGCTCAGACCCCACAGGCGCCTTGACTGAGGACAGCATAGACGACACCTTCCTCCC
AGTGCCTGAATACATAAACCAGTCCGTTCCCAAAAGGCCCGCTGGCTCTGTGCAGAATCCTGTCTATCAC
AATCAGCCTCTGAACCCCGCGCCCAGCAGAGACCCACACTACCAGGACCCCCACAGCACTGCAGTGGGCA
ACCCCGAGTATCTCAACACTGTCCAGCCCACCTGTGTCAACAGCACATTCGACAGCCCTGCCCACTGGGC
CCAGAAAGGCAGCCACCAAATTAGCCTGGACAACCCTGACTACCAGCAGGACTTCTTTCCCAAGGAAGCC
AAGCCAAATGGCATCTTTAAGGGCTCCACAGCTGAAAATGCAGAATACCTAAGGGTCGCGCCACAAAGCA
GTGAATTTATTGGAGCATAGAACCCAGCTTTCTTGTACAAAGTGGTGATATCCAATTAACCCTCACTAAA
GGTATGAATGTTATTGTGTGTTGATTCCCTATAGTGAGTCGTATTACCACCCAACTTTTCTATACAAAGT
GGTTGATATCCAGCACAGTGGCGGCCGCTCGAGTCTAGAGGGCCCGCGGTTCGAAGGTAAGCCTATCCCT
AACCCTCTCCTCGGTCTCGATTCTACGCGTACCGGTTAGTAATGAGATCCCTCCCCCCCCCCTAACGTTA
CTGGCCGAAGCCGCTTGGAATAAGGCCGGTGTGCGTTTGTCTATATGTTATTTTCCACCATATTGCCGTC
TTTTGGCAATGTGAGGGCCCGGAAACCTGGCCCTGTCTTCTTGACGAGCATTCCTAGGGGTCTTTCCCCT
CTCGCCAAAGGAATGCAAGGTCTGTTGAATGTCGTGAAGGAAGCAGTTCCTCTGGAAGCTTCTTGAAGAC
AAACAACGTCTGTAGCGACCCTTTGCAGGCAGCGGAACCCCCCACCTGGCGACAGGTGCCTCTGCGGCCA
AAAGCCACGTGTATAAGATACACCTGCAAAGGCGGCACAACCCCAGTGCCACGTTGTGAGTTGGATAGTT
GTGGAAAGAGTCAAATGGCTCTCCTCAAGCGTATTCAACAAGGGGCTGAAGGATGCCCAGAAGGTACCCC
ATTGTATGGGATCTGATCTGGGGCCTCGGTGCACATGCTTTACATGTGTTTAGTCGAGGTTAAAAAAACG
TCTAGGCCCCCCGAACCACGGGGACGTGGTTTTCCTTTGAAAAACACGATGATAATATGGCCACACATAT
GACCGAGTACAAGCCCACGGTGCGCCTCGCCACCCGCGACGACGTCCCCAGGGCCGTACGCACCCTCGCC
GCCGCGTTCGCCGACTACCCCGCCACGCGCCACACCGTCGATCCGGACCGCCACATCGAGCGGGTCACCG
AGCTGCAAGAACTCTTCCTCACGCGCGTCGGGCTCGACATCGGCAAGGTGTGGGTCGCGGACGACGGCGC
CGCGGTGGCGGTCTGGACCACGCCGGAGAGCGTCGAAGCGGGGGCGGTGTTCGCCGAGATCGGCCCGCGC
ATGGCCGAGTTGAGCGGTTCCCGGCTGGCCGCGCAGCAACAGATGGAAGGCCTCCTGGCGCCGCACCGGC
CCAAGGAGCCCGCGTGGTTCCTGGCCACCGTCGGCGTCTCGCCCGACCACCAGGGCAAGGGTCTGGGCAG
CGCCGTCGTGCTCCCCGGAGTGGAGGCGGCCGAGCGCGCCGGGGTGCCCGCCTTCCTGGAGACCTCCGCG
CCCCGCAACCTCCCCTTCTACGAGCGGCTCGGCTTCACCGTCACCGCCGACGTCGAGGTGCCCGAAGGAC
CGCGCACCTGGTGCATGACCCGCAAGCCCGGTGCCTAAATCGATAGATCCTAATCAACCTCTGGATTACA
AAATTTGTGAAAGATTGACTGGTATTCTTAACTATGTTGCTCCTTTTACGCTATGTGGATACGCTGCTTT
AATGCCTTTGTATCATGCTATTGCTTCCCGTATGGCTTTCATTTTCTCCTCCTTGTATAAATCCTGGTTG
CTGTCTCTTTATGAGGAGTTGTGGCCCGTTGTCAGGCAACGTGGCGTGGTGTGCACTGTGTTTGCTGACG
CAACCCCCACTGGTTGGGGCATTGCCACCACCTGTCAGCTCCTTTCCGGGACTTTCGCTTTCCCCCTCCC
TATTGCCACGGCGGAACTCATCGCCGCCTGCCTTGCCCGCTGCTGGACAGGGGCTCGGCTGTTGGGCACT
GACAATTCCGTGGTGTTGTCGGGGAAATCATCGTCCTTTCCTTGGCTGCTCGCCTGTGTTGCCACCTGGA
TTCTGCGCGGGACGTCCTTCTGCTACGTCCCTTCGGCCCTCAATCCAGCGGACCTTCCTTCCCGCGGCCT
GCTGCCGGCTCTGCGGCCTCTTCCGCGTCTTCGCCTTCGCCCTCAGACGAGTCGGATCTCCCTTTGGGCC
GCCTCCCCGCCTGAGATCCTTTAAGACCAATGACTTACAAGGCAGCTGTAGATCTTAGCCACTTTTTAAA
AGAAAAGGGGGGACTGGAAGGGCTAATTCACTCCCAACGAAGACAAGATCTGCTTTTTGCTTGTACTGGG
TCTCTCTGGTTAGACCAGATCTGAGCCTGGGAGCTCTCTGGCTAACTAGGGAACCCACTGCTTAAGCCTC
AATAAAGCTTGCCTTGAGTGCTTCAAGTAGTGTGTGCCCGTCTGTTGTGTGACTCTGGTAACTAGAGATC
CCTCAGACCCTTTTAGTCAGTGTGGAAAATCTCTAGCAGTAGTAGTTCATGTCATCTTATTATTCAGTAT
TTATAACTTGCAAAGAAATGAATATCAGAGAGTGAGAGGCCCGGGTTAATTAAGGAAAGGGCTAGATCAT
TCTTGAAGACGAAAGGGCCTCGTGATACGCCTATTTTTATAGGTTAATGTCATGATAATAATGGTTTCTT
AGACGTCAGGTGGCACTTTTCGGGGAAATGTGCGCGGAACCCCTATTTGTTTATTTTTCTAAATACATTC
AAATATGTATCCGCTCATGAGACAATAACCCTGATAAATGCTTCAATAATATTGAAAAAGGAAGAGTATG
AGTATTCAACATTTCCGTGTCGCCCTTATTCCCTTTTTTGCGGCATTTTGCCTTCCTGTTTTTGCTCACC
CAGAAACGCTGGTGAAAGTAAAAGATGCTGAAGATCAGTTGGGTGCACGAGTGGGTTACATCGAACTGGA
TCTCAACAGCGGTAAGATCCTTGAGAGTTTTCGCCCCGAAGAACGTTTTCCAATGATGAGCACTTTTAAA
GTTCTGCTATGTGGCGCGGTATTATCCCGTGTTGACGCCGGGCAAGAGCAACTCGGTCGCCGCATACACT
ATTCTCAGAATGACTTGGTTGAGTACTCACCAGTCACAGAAAAGCATCTTACGGATGGCATGACAGTAAG
AGAATTATGCAGTGCTGCCATAACCATGAGTGATAACACTGCGGCCAACTTACTTCTGACAACGATCGGA
GGACCGAAGGAGCTAACCGCTTTTTTGCACAACATGGGGGATCATGTAACTCGCCTTGATCGTTGGGAAC
CGGAGCTGAATGAAGCCATACCAAACGACGAGCGTGACACCACGATGCCTGTAGCAATGGCAACAACGTT
GCGCAAACTATTAACTGGCGAACTACTTACTCTAGCTTCCCGGCAACAATTAATAGACTGGATGGAGGCG
GATAAAGTTGCAGGACCACTTCTGCGCTCGGCCCTTCCGGCTGGCTGGTTTATTGCTGATAAATCTGGAG
CCGGTGAGCGTGGGTCTCGCGGTATCATTGCAGCACTGGGGCCAGATGGTAAGCCCTCCCGTATCGTAGT
TATCTACACGACGGGGAGTCAGGCAACTATGGATGAACGAAATAGACAGATCGCTGAGATAGGTGCCTCA
CTGATTAAGCATTGGTAACTGTCAGACCAAGTTTACTCATATATACTTTAGATTGATTTAAAACTTCATT
TTTAATTTAAAAGGATCTAGGTGAAGATCCTTTTTGATAATCTCATGACCAAAATCCCTTAACGTGAGTT
TTCGTTCCACTGAGCGTCAGACCCCGTAGAAAAGATCAAAGGATCTTCTTGAGATCCTTTTTTTCTGCGC
GTAATCTGCTGCTTGCAAACAAAAAAACCACCGCTACCAGCGGTGGTTTGTTTGCCGGATCAAGAGCTAC
CAACTCTTTTTCCGAAGGTAACTGGCTTCAGCAGAGCGCAGATACCAAATACTGTTCTTCTAGTGTAGCC
GTAGTTAGGCCACCACTTCAAGAACTCTGTAGCACCGCCTACATACCTCGCTCTGCTAATCCTGTTACCA
GTGGCTGCTGCCAGTGGCGATAAGTCGTGTCTTACCGGGTTGGACTCAAGACGATAGTTACCGGATAAGG
CGCAGCGGTCGGGCTGAACGGGGGGTTCGTGCACACAGCCCAGCTTGGAGCGAACGACCTACACCGAACT
GAGATACCTACAGCGTGAGCTATGAGAAAGCGCCACGCTTCCCGAAGGGAGAAAGGCGGACAGGTATCCG
GTAAGCGGCAGGGTCGGAACAGGAGAGCGCACGAGGGAGCTTCCAGGGGGAAACGCCTGGTATCTTTATA
GTCCTGTCGGGTTTCGCCACCTCTGACTTGAGCGTCGATTTTTGTGATGCTCGTCAGGGGGGCGGAGCCT
ATGGAAAAACGCCAGCAACGCGGCCTTTTTACGGTTCCTGGCCTTTTGCTGGCCTTTTGCTCACATGTTC
TTTCCTGCGTTATCCCCTGATTCTGTGGATAACCGTATTACCGCCTTTGAGTGAGCTGATACCGCTCGCC
GCAGCCGAACGACCGAGCGCAGCGAGTCAGTGAGCGAGGAAGCGGAAGAGCGCCCAATACGCAAACCGCC
TCTCCCCGCGCGTTGGCCGATTCATTAATGCAGCAAGCTCATGGCTGACTAATTTTTTTTATTTATGCAG
AGGCCGAGGCCGCCTCGGCCTCTGAGCTATTCCAGAAGTAGTGAGGAGGCTTTTTTGGAGGCCTAGGCTT
TTGCAAAAAGCTCCCCGTGGCACGACAGGTTTCCCGACTGGAAAGCGGGCAGTGAGCGCAACGCAATTAA
TGTGAGTTAGCTCACTCATTAGGCACCCCAGGCTTTACACTTTATGCTTCCGGCTCGTATGTTGTGTGGA
ATTGTGAGCGGATAACAATTTCACACAGGAAACAGCTATGACATGATTACGAATTTCACAAATAAAGCAT
TTTTTTCACTGCATTCTAGTTGTGGTTTGTCCAAACTCATCAATGTATCTTATCATGTCTGGATCAACTG
GATAACTCAAGCTAACCAAAATCATCCCAAACTTCCCACCCCATACCCTATTACCACTGCCAATTACCTG
TGGTTTCATTTACTCTAAACCTGTGATTCCTCTGAATTATTTTCATTTTAAAGAAATTGTATTTGTTAAA
TATGTACTACAAACTTAGTAGTTGGAAGGGCTAATTCACTCCCAAAGAAGACAAGATATCCTTGATCTGT
GGATCTACCACACACAAGGCTACTTCCCTGATTAGCAGAACTACACACCAGGGCCAGGGGTCAGATATCC
ACTGACCTTTGGATGGTGCTACAAGCTAGTACCAGTTGAGCCAGATAAGGTAGAAGAGGCCAATAAAGGA
GAGAACACCAGCTTGTTACACCCTGTGAGCCTGCATGGGATGGATGACCCGGAGAGAGAAGTGTTAGAGT
GGAGGTTTGACAGCCGCCTAGCATTTCATCACGTGGCCCGAGAGCTGCATCCGGAGTACTTCAAGAACTG
CTGATATCGAGCTTGCTACAAGGGACTTTCCGCTGGGGACTTTCCAGGGAGGCGTGGCCTGGGCGGGACT
GGGGAGTGGCGAGCCCTCAGATCCTGCATATAAGCAGCTGCTTTTTGCCTGTACTGGGTCTCTCTGGTTA
GACCAGATCTGAGCCTGGGAGCTCTCTGGCTAACTAGGGAACCCACTGCTTAAGCCTCAATAAAGCTTGC
CTTGAGTGCTTCAAGTAGTGTGTGCCCGTCTGTTGTGTGACTCTGGTAACTAGAGATCCCTCAGACCCTT
TTAGTCAGTGTGGAAAATCTCTAGCAGTGGCGCCCGAACAGGGACTTGAAAGCGAAAGGGAAACCAGAGG
AGCTCTCTCGACGCAGGACTCGGCTTGCTGAAGCGCGCACGGCAAGAGGCGAGGGGCGGCGACTGGTGAG
TACGCCAAAAATTTTGACTAGCGGAGGCTAGAAGGAGAGAGATGGGTGCGAGAGCGTCAGTATTAAGCGG
GGGAGAATTAGATCGCGATGGGAAAAAATTCGGTTAAGGCCAGGGGGAAAGAAAAAATATAAATTAAAAC
ATATAGTATGGGCAAGCAGGGAGCTAGAACGATTCGCAGTTAATCCTGGCCTGTTAGAAACATCAGAAGG
CTGTAGACAAATACTGGGACAGCTACAACCATCCCTTCAGACAGGATCAGAAGAACTTAGATCATTATAT
AATACAGTAGCAACCCTCTATTGTGTGCATCAAAGGATAGAGATAAAAGACACCAAGGAAGCTTTAGACA
AGATAGAGGAAGAGCAAAACAAAAGTAAGACCACCGCACAGCAAGCGGCCGGCCGCTGATCTTCAGACCT
GGAGGAGGAGATATGAGGGACAATTGGAGAAGTGAATTATATAAATATAAAGTAGTAAAAATTGAACCAT
TAGGAGTAGCACCCACCAAGGCAAAGAGAAGAGTGGTGCAGAGAGAAAAAAGAGCAGTGGGAATAGGAGC
TTTGTTCCTTGGGTTCTTGGGAGCAGCAGGAAGCACTATGGGCGCAGCGTCAATGACGCTGACGGTACAG
GCCAGACAATTATTGTCTGGTATAGTGCAGCAGCAGAACAATTTGCTGAGGGCTATTGAGGCGCAACAGC
ATCTGTTGCAACTCACAGTCTGGGGCATCAAGCAGCTCCAGGCAAGAATCCTGGCTGTGGAAAGATACCT
AAAGGATCAACAGCTCCTGGGGATTTGGGGTTGCTCTGGAAAACTCATTTGCACCACTGCTGTGCCTTGG
AATGCTAGTTGGAGTAATAAATCTCTGGAACAGATTTGGAATCACACGACCTGGATGGAGTGGGACAGAG
AAATTAACAATTACACAAGCTTAATACACTCCTTAATTGAAGAATCGCAAAACCAGCAAGAAAAGAATGA
ACAAGAATTATTGGAATTAGATAAATGGGCAAGTTTGTGGAATTGGTTTAACATAACAAATTGGCTGTGG
TATATAAAATTA
Features (pLannotate 1.2.2; 30 found; start..end, strand, type, name):
    103..203     +  CDS            Rev (fragment): human immunodeficiency virus 1 (HIV-1) Rev protein; rev; enhances nuclear export of unspliced and incompletely spliced viral mRNAs
    248..365     +  misc_feature   cPPT/CTS: central polypurine tract and central termination sequence of HIV-1
    413..1591    +  promoter       EF-1α promoter: strong constitutive promoter for human elongation factor EF-1α
   1612..1632    +  protein_bind   attB1: mutant version of attB; core recombination site for the Gateway® BP reaction BP Clonase™
   1638..5268    +  CDS            EGFR (fragment): precursor of human epidermal growth factor receptor
   5272..5296    -  protein_bind   attB2: mutant version of attB; recombination site for the Gateway® BP reaction BP Clonase™
   5304..5322    +  promoter       T3 promoter: promoter for bacteriophage T3 RNA polymerase
   5348..5366    -  promoter       T7 promoter: promoter for bacteriophage T7 RNA polymerase
   5372..5390    -  protein_bind   attB4 (fragment): mutant version of attB; core recombination site for the Gateway® BP reaction BP Clonase™
   5446..5487    +  CDS            V5 tag: epitope tag from simian virus 5
   5613..6075    +  misc_feature   IRES: internal ribosome entry site (IRES) of the encephalomyocarditis virus (EMCV)
   6089..6686    +  CDS            PuroR (fragment): puromycin N-acetyltransferase; pac from Streptomyces; confers resistance to puromycin
   6702..7290    +  misc_feature   WPRE: woodchuck hepatitis virus posttranscriptional regulatory element
   7298..7363    +  CDS            nef (fragment): NEF_HV1Z2 - Experimental evidence at protein level: Swiss-Prot protein existence level 1. Extracellular Nef protein targets CD4(+) T-lymphocytes for apoptosis by interacting with CXCR4 surface receptors. From Human immunodeficiency virus type 1 group M subtype D (isolate Z2/CDC-Z34) (HIV-1).
   7365..7598    +  LTR            3' LTR (ΔU3): self-inactivating 3' long terminal repeat (LTR) from HIV-1
   7803..7907    +  promoter       AmpR promoter: bla
   7908..8768    +  CDS            AmpR: β-lactamase; bla; confers resistance to ampicillin, carbenicillin, and related antibiotics
   8939..9527    +  rep_origin     ori: high-copy-number ColE1/pMB1/pBR322/pUC origin of replication
   9710..9764    +  CDS            lacI (fragment): lac repressor; lacI; The lac repressor binds to the lac operator to inhibit transcription in E. coli. This inhibition can be relieved by adding lactose or isopropyl-β-D-thiogalactopyranoside (IPTG).
   9770..9863    +  rep_origin     SV40 ori (fragment): SV40 origin of replication
   9888..9925    +  CDS            lacI (fragment): lac repressor; lacI; The lac repressor binds to the lac operator to inhibit transcription in E. coli. This inhibition can be relieved by adding lactose or isopropyl-β-D-thiogalactopyranoside (IPTG).
   9938..9959    +  protein_bind   CAP binding site: CAP binding activates transcription in the presence of cAMP. E. coli catabolite activator protein
   9974..10004   +  promoter       lac promoter: promoter for the E. coli lac operon
  10008..10030   +  protein_bind   lac operator (fragment): The lac repressor binds to the lac operator to inhibit transcription in E. coli. This inhibition can be relieved by adding lactose or isopropyl-β-D-thiogalactopyranoside (IPTG). lac repressor encoded by lacI
  10062..10145   +  polyA_signal   SV40 poly(A) signal (fragment): SV40 polyadenylation signal
  10312..10641   +  CDS            nef (fragment): NEF_HV1BR - Experimental evidence at protein level: Swiss-Prot protein existence level 1. Extracellular Nef protein targets CD4(+) T-lymphocytes for apoptosis by interacting with CXCR4 surface receptors (PubMed:14990729). From Human immunodeficiency virus type 1 group M subtype B (isolate BRU/LAI) (HIV-1).
  10689..10946   +  LTR            5' LTR (truncated): truncated 5' long terminal repeat (LTR) from HIV-1
  10993..11118   +  misc_feature   HIV-1 Ψ: packaging signal of human immunodeficiency virus type 1
  11102..11440   +  CDS            HIV-1 gag (fragment): gag protein from human immunodeficiency virus 1; gag
  11615..11848   +  misc_feature   RRE: The Rev response element (RRE) of HIV-1 allows for Rev-dependent mRNA export from the nucleus to the cytoplasm.
