[The description below was written by a language model from this plasmid's Addgene catalogue record and pLannotate feature annotations shown in this document.]
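Description:
pHAGE-EGFR-L861R is an HIV-1-based lentiviral expression plasmid built on the pHAGE backbone and carrying human EGFR with the L861R substitution, a somatic cancer-associated variant. It is propagated in E. coli through a high-copy ColE1/pUC-type origin with ampicillin selection (β-lactamase under its own promoter). The record specifies a recombination-deficient strain, as is usual for LTR-containing vectors.

The viral portion of the roughly 12.1 kb sequence contains a 5' LTR annotated as truncated, the Ψ packaging signal with an adjoining gag fragment, the Rev response element for Rev-dependent nuclear export of the genomic RNA, and the cPPT/CTS element. The region ends in a U3-deleted, self-inactivating 3' LTR. Between these elements, the human EF-1α promoter provides strong constitutive transcription of the EGFR open reading frame, which was introduced by Gateway cloning and is flanked by attB1 and attB2 sites. Downstream lie short T3 and T7 promoter sequences, an attB4 fragment and a V5 epitope sequence. The record does not state whether the V5 tag is translated in frame with EGFR. An EMCV IRES then drives puromycin N-acetyltransferase from the same transcript, so puromycin selection of transduced cells is linked to expression of the transgene, and a WPRE enhances transcript expression. Small nef, lacI, lac promoter/operator and SV40 fragments appear to be backbone remnants.

The plasmid serves as a transfer vector, with packaging and envelope functions supplied in trans, to produce lentivirus for stable expression of EGFR L861R in mammalian cells. It comes from a study on the systematic functional annotation of somatic mutations in cancer.
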