Addgene plasmid #116277: pHAGE-EGFR-L861R
Purpose: Lentiviral expression of EGFR L861R
Depositing lab: Gordon Mills & Kenneth Scott. Publication: Systematic Functional Annotation of Somatic Mutations in Cancer. Ng PK, Li J, Jeong KJ, Shao S, Chen H, Tsang YH, Sengupta S, Wang Z, Bhavana VH, Tran R, Soewito S, Minussi DC, Moreno D, Kong K, Dogruluk T, Lu H, Gao J, Tokheim C, Zhou DC, Johnson AM, Zeng J, Ip CKM, Ju Z, Wester M, Yu S, Li Y, Vellano CP, Schultz N, Karchin R, Ding L, Lu Y, Cheung LWT, Chen K, Shaw KR, Meric-Bernstam F, Scott KL, Yi S, Sahni N, Liang H, Mills GB. Cancer Cell. 2018 Mar 12;33(3):450-462.e10. doi: 10.1016/j.ccell.2018.01.021. PubMed 29533785.
Backbone
  Vector backbone: pHAGE
  Vector type: Lentiviral
Growth in bacteria
  Bacterial resistance: Ampicillin, 100 μg/mL
  Growth temperature: 37°C
  Growth strain: Stbl3
  Copy number: High Copy
Gene/Insert
  Gene/Insert name: EGFR
  Species: H. sapiens (human)
  Mutation: L861R
  Entrez Gene: EGFR (a.k.a. ERBB, ERBB1, ERRP, HER1, NISBD2, PIG61, mENA)
  Cloning method: Gateway Cloning
Terms and licenses: Academic/Nonprofit Terms; Industry Terms: Not Available to Industry
How to cite: pHAGE-EGFR-L861R was a gift from Gordon Mills & Kenneth Scott (Addgene plasmid # 116277)
