>Addgene plasmid #116277 | pHAGE-EGFR-L861R | depositor partial sequence | sequence record 219151 | insert
ATGCGACCCTCCGGGACGGCCGGGGCAGCGCTCCTGGCGCTGCTGGCTGCGCTCTGCCCGGCGAGTCGGG
CTCTGGAGGAAAAGAAAGTTTGCCAAGGCACGAGTAACAAGCTCACGCAGTTGGGCACTTTTGAAGATCA
TTTTCTCAGCCTCCAGAGGATGTTCAATAACTGTGAGGTGGTCCTTGGGAATTTGGAAATTACCTATGTG
CAGAGGAATTATGATCTTTCCTTCTTAAAGACCATCCAGGAGGTGGCTGGTTATGTCCTCATTGCCCTCA
ACACAGTGGAGCGAATTCCTTTGGAAAACCTGCAGATCATCAGAGGAAATATGTACTACGAAAATTCCTA
TGCCTTAGCAGTCTTATCTAACTATGATGCAAATAAAACCGGACTGAAGGAGCTGCCCATGAGAAATTTA
CAGGAAATCCTGCATGGCGCCGTGCGGTTCAGCAACAACCCTGCCCTGTGCAACGTGGAGAGCATCCAGT
GGCGGGACATAGTCAGCAGTGACTTTCTCAGCAACATGTCGATGGACTTCCAGAACCACCTGGGCAGCTG
CCAAAAGTGTGATCCAAGCTGTCCCAATGGGAGCTGCTGGGGTGCAGGAGAGGAGAACTGCCAGAAACTG
ACCAAAATCATCTGTGCCCAGCAGTGCTCCGGGCGCTGCCGTGGCAAGTCCCCCAGTGACTGCTGCCACA
ACCAGTGTGCTGCAGGCTGCACAGGCCCCCGGGAGAGCGACTGCCTGGTCTGCCGCAAATTCCGAGACGA
AGCCACGTGCAAGGACACCTGCCCCCCACTCATGCTCTACAACCCCACCACGTACCAGATGGATGTGAAC
CCCGAGGGCAAATACAGCTTTGGTGCCACCTGCGTGAAGAAGTGTCCCCGTAATTATGTGGTGACAGATC
ACGGCTCGTGCGTCCGAGCCTGTGGGGCCGACAGCTATGAGATGGAGGAAGACGGCGTCCGCAAGTGTAA
GAAGTGCGAAGGGCCTTGCCGCAAAGTGTGTAACGGAATAGGTATTGGTGAATTTAAAGACTCACTCTCC
ATAAATGCTACGAATATTAAACACTTCAAAAACTGCACCTCCATCAGTGGCGATCTCCACATCCTGCCGG
TGGCATTTAGGGGTGACTCCTTCACACATACTCCTCCTCTGGATCCACAGGAACTGGATATTCTGAAAAC
CGTAAAGGAAATCACAGGGTTTTTGCTGATTCAGGCTTGGCCTGAAAACAGGACGGACCTCCATGCCTTT
GAGAACCTAGAAATCATACGCGGCAGGACCAAGCAACATGGTCAGTTTTCTCTTGCAGTCGTCAGCCTGA
ACATAACATCCTTGGGATTACGCTCCCTCAAGGAGATAAGTGATGGAGATGTGATAATTTCAGGAAACAA
AAATTTGTGCTATGCAAATACAATAAACTGGAAAAAACTGTTTGGGACCTCCGGTCAGAAAACCAAAATT
ATAAGCAACAGAGGTGAAAACAGCTGCAAGGCCACAGGCCAGGTCTGCCATGCCTTGTGCTCCCCCGAGG
GCTGCTGGGGCCCGGAGCCCAGGGACTGCGTCTCTTGCCGGAATGTCAGCCGAGGCAGGGAATGCGTGGA
CAAGTGCAACCTTCTGGAGGGTGAGCCAAGGGAGTTTGTGGAGAACTCTGAGTGCATACAGTGCCACCCA
GAGTGCCTGCCTCAGGCCATGAACATCACCTGCACAGGACGGGGACCAGACAACTGTATCCAGTGTGCCC
ACTACATTGACGGCCCCCACTGCGTCAAGACCTGCCCGGCAGGAGTCATGGGAGAAAACAACACCCTGGT
CTGGAAGTACGCAGACGCCGGCCATGTGTGCCACCTGTGCCATCCAAACTGCACCTACGGATGCACTGGG
CCAGGTCTTGAAGGCTGTCCAACGAATGGGCCTAAGATCCCGTCCATCGCCACTGGGATGGTGGGGGCCC
TCCTCTTGCTGCTGGTGGTGGCCCTGGGGATCGGCCTCTTCATGCGAAGGCGCCACATCGTTCGGAAGCG
CACGCTGCGGAGGCTGCTGCAGGAGAGGGAGCTTGTGGAGCCTCTTACACCCAGTGGAGAAGCTCCCAAC
CAAGCTCTCTTGAGGATCTTGAAGGAAACTGAATTCAAAAAGATCAAAGTGCTGGGCTCCGGTGCGTTCG
GCACGGTGTATAAGGGACTCTGGATCCCAGAAGGTGAGAAAGTTAAAATTCCCGTCGCTATCAAGGAATT
AAGAGAAGCAACATCTCCGAAAGCCAACAAGGAAATCCTCGATGAAGCCTACGTGATGGCCAGCGTGGAC
AACCCCCACGTGTGCCGCCTGCTGGGCATCTGCCTCACCTCCACCGTGCAGCTCATCACGCAGCTCATGC
CCTTCGGCTGCCTCCTGGACTATGTCCGGGAACACAAAGACAATATTGGCTCCCAGTACCTGCTCAACTG
GTGTGTGCAGATCGCAAAGGGCATGAACTACTTGGAGGACCGTCGCTTGGTGCACCGCGACCTGGCAGCC
AGGAACGTACTGGTGAAAACACCGCAGCATGTCAAGATCACAGATTTTGGGCTGGCCAAACGGCTGGGTG
CGGAAGAGAAAGAATACCATGCAGAAGGAGGCAAAGTGCCTATCAAGTGGATGGCATTGGAATCAATTTT
ACACAGAATCTATACCCACCAGAGTGATGTCTGGAGCTACGGGGTGACCGTTTGGGAGTTGATGACCTTT
GGATCCAAGCCATATGACGGAATCCCTGCCAGCGAGATCTCCTCCATCCTGGAGAAAGGAGAACGCCTCC
CTCAGCCACCCATATGTACCATCGATGTCTACATGATCATGGTCAAGTGCTGGATGATAGACGCAGATAG
TCGCCCAAAGTTCCGTGAGTTGATCATCGAATTCTCCAAAATGGCCCGAGACCCCCAGCGCTACCTTGTC
ATTCAGGGGGATGAAAGAATGCATTTGCCAAGTCCTACAGACTCCAACTTCTACCGTGCCCTGATGGATG
AAGAAGACATGGACGACGTGGTGGATGCCGACGAGTACCTCATCCCACAGCAGGGCTTCTTCAGCAGCCC
CTCCACGTCACGGACTCCCCTCCTGAGCTCTCTGAGTGCAACCAGCAACAATTCCACCGTGGCTTGCATT
GATAGAAATGGGCTGCAAAGCTGTCCCATCAAGGAAGACAGCTTCTTGCAGCGATACAGCTCAGACCCCA
CAGGCGCCTTGACTGAGGACAGCATAGACGACACCTTCCTCCCAGTGCCTGAATACATAAACCAGTCCGT
TCCCAAAAGGCCCGCTGGCTCTGTGCAGAATCCTGTCTATCACAATCAGCCTCTGAACCCCGCGCCCAGC
AGAGACCCACACTACCAGGACCCCCACAGCACTGCAGTGGGCAACCCCGAGTATCTCAACACTGTCCAGC
CCACCTGTGTCAACAGCACATTCGACAGCCCTGCCCACTGGGCCCAGAAAGGCAGCCACCAAATTAGCCT
GGACAACCCTGACTACCAGCAGGACTTCTTTCCCAAGGAAGCCAAGCCAAATGGCATCTTTAAGGGCTCC
ACAGCTGAAAATGCAGAATACCTAAGGGTCGCGCCACAAAGCAGTGAATTTATTGGAGCATGA
